>Addgene plasmid #43654 | III-GTAT | depositor partial sequence | sequence record 58919 | III-GTAT sequence 426 bps
CGTCTCGGCTCACCCCAGAGCAGGTCGTGGCAATCGCGAGCAATAACGGCGGAAAACAGGCTTTGGAAAC
GGTGCAGAGGCTCCTTCCAGTGCTGTGCCAAGCGCACGGACTCACCCCAGAGCAGGTCGTGGCCATTGCC
TCGAATGGAGGGGGCAAACAGGCGTTGGAAACCGTACAACGATTGCTGCCGGTGCTGTGCCAAGCGCACG
GCCTCACCCCAGAGCAGGTCGTGGCAATCGCCTCCAACATTGGCGGGAAACAGGCACTCGAGACTGTCCA
GCGCCTGCTTCCCGTGCTGTGCCAAGCGCACGGATTAACCCCAGAGCAGGTCGTGGCCATTGCCTCGAAT
GGAGGGGGCAAACAGGCGTTGGAAACCGTACAACGATTGCTGCCGGTGCTGTGCCAAGCGCACGGACTCA
GAGACG
