>Addgene plasmid #43654 | III-GTAT | addgene partial sequence | sequence record 61735 | M13-F20 5'-TGTAAAACGACGGCCAGT-3'
GCGATTGGGCCCTCTGATGCATGCTCGAGCGGCCGCCAGTGTGATGGATATCTGCAGAATTCGCCCTTGC
CGTCCTAGCGCGTCTCGGCTCACCCCAGAGCAGGTCGTGGCAATCGCGAGCAATAACGGCGGAAAACAGG
CTTTGGAAACGGTGCAGAGGCTCCTTCCAGTGCTGTGCCAAGCGCACGGACTCACCCCAGAGCAGGTCGT
GGCCATTGCCTCGAATGGAGGGGGCAAACAGGCGTTGGAAACCGTACAACGATTGCTGCCGGTGCTGTGC
CAAGCGCACGGCCTCACCCCAGAGCAGGTCGTGGCAATCGCCTCCAACATTGGCGGGAAACAGGCACTCG
AGACTGTCCAGCGCCTGCTTCCCGTGCTGTGCCAAGCGCACGGATTAACCCCAGAGCAGGTCGTGGCCAT
TGCCTCGAATGGAGGGGGCAAACAGGCGTTGGAAACCGTACAACGATTGCTGCCGGTGCTGTGCCAAGCG
CACGGACTCAGAGACGTGGGCACAGGAAAGAAGGGCGAATTCCAGCACACTGGCGGCCGTTACTAGTGGA
TCCGAGCTCGGTACCAAGCTTGATGCATAGCTTGAGTATTCTATAGTGTCACCTAAATAGCTTGGCGTAA
TCATGGTCATAGCTGTTTCCTGTGTGAAATTGTTATCCGCTCACAATTCCACACAACATACGAGCCGGAA
GCATAAAGTGTAAAGCCTGGGGTGCCTAATGAGTGAGCTAACTCACATTAATTGCGTTGCGCTCACTGCC
CGCTTTCCAGTCGGGAAACCTGTCGTGCCAGCTGCATTAATGAATCGGCCAACGCGCGGGGAGAGGCGGT
TTGCGTATTGGGCGCTCTTCCGCTTCCTCGCTCACTGACTCGCTGCGCTCGGTCGTTCGGCTGCGGCGAG
CGGTATCAGCTCACTCAAAGGCGGTAATACGGTTATCCACAGAATCAGGGGATAACGCAGGAAANAACAT
GT
