[The description below was written by a language model from this plasmid's Addgene catalogue record.]
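Description:
III-GTAT is a bacterial cloning plasmid built on the commercial pCRII-TOPO backbone (about 4 kb without insert), into which a 426 bp synthetic insert was introduced by TOPO cloning. It is maintained at high copy number in E. coli and confers resistance to both ampicillin and kanamycin, so either or both drugs can be used for selection. It is not an expression vector for mammalian cells. The T7 and M13 reverse priming sites that flank the cloning site are the recorded sequencing primers for verifying the insert.

The insert shares the plasmid's name and is listed only as synthetic; the record gives no annotation of its internal structure, and no feature table is provided. The plasmid was deposited with a publication describing a TALEN genome-editing system for generating human stem cell-based disease models. In that context, the name suggests a pre-assembled block of TALE repeats targeting the four-base sequence GTAT, with "III" probably marking its position within an ordered, multi-part assembly of a full DNA-binding array. An insert of roughly 426 bp fits four repeat units of about 34 amino acids each. This reading is inferred from the name, the insert size and the associated paper, and the catalogue fields do not state it explicitly.

On that reading, III-GTAT would be one member of a library of storage plasmids, from which repeat modules are taken and combined with neighbouring modules in a TALEN expression backbone. The record does not describe how the module is released or joined, such as the restriction sites or overhangs used.
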