Addgene plasmid #43654: III-GTAT
Depositing lab: Chad Cowan & Kiran Musunuru. Depositing organization: Harvard University. Publication: A TALEN Genome-Editing System for Generating Human Stem Cell-Based Disease Models. Ding Q, Lee YK, Schaefer EA, Peters DT, Veres A, Kim K, Kuperwasser N, Motola DL, Meissner TB, Hendriks WT, Trevisan M, Gupta RM, Moisan A, Banks E, Friesen M, Schinzel RT, Xia F, Tang A, Xia Y, Figueroa E, Wann A, Ahfeldt T, Daheron L, Zhang F, Rubin LL, Peng LF, Chung RT, Musunuru K, Cowan CA. Cell Stem Cell. 2012 Dec 12. pii: S1934-5909(12)00645-5. doi: 10.1016/j.stem.2012.11.011. PubMed 23246482.
Backbone
  Vector backbone: pCRII-TOPO
  Backbone manufacturer: Invitrogen
  Backbone size w/o insert (bp): 3973
  Vector type: Bacterial Cloning
Growth in bacteria
  Bacterial resistance: Ampicillin and Kanamycin, 100 & 50 μg/mL
  Growth temperature: 37°C
  Growth strain: Top10
  Copy number: High Copy
Gene/Insert
  Gene/Insert name: III-GTAT
  Species: Synthetic
  Insert size (bp): 426
  Cloning method: TOPO Cloning
  Sequencing primers: 5′ T7; 3′ M13-rev
Terms and licenses: Academic/Nonprofit Terms; Industry Terms: Not Available to Industry
How to cite: III-GTAT was a gift from Chad Cowan & Kiran Musunuru (Addgene plasmid # 43654 ; http://n2t.net/addgene:43654 ; RRID:Addgene_43654)
